Addgene plasmid #211022: pNLF1-N_CCNE1:1-410
Purpose: Mammalian expression of full-length human CCNE1. N-terminal NanoLuc luciferase tag.
Depositing lab: Cheryl Arrowsmith. Depositing organization: University of Toronto. Publication: A Target Class Ligandability Evaluation of WD40 Repeat-Containing Proteins. Ackloo S, Li F, Szewczyk M, Seitova A, Loppnau P, Zeng H, Xu J, Ahmad S, Arnautova YA, Baghaie AJ, Beldar S, Bolotokova A, Centrella PA, Chau I, Clark MA, Cuozzo JW, Dehghani-Tafti S, Disch JS, Dong A, Dumas A, Feng JA, Ghiabi P, Gibson E, Gilmer J, Goldman B, Green SR, Guie MA, Guilinger JP, Harms N, Herasymenko O, Houliston S, Hutchinson A, Kearnes S, Keefe AD, Kimani SW, Kramer T, Kutera M, Kwak HA, Lento C, Li Y, Liu J, Loup J, Machado RAC, Mulhern CJ, Perveen S, Righetto GL, Riley P, Shrestha S, Sigel EA, Silva M, Sintchak MD, Slakman BL, Taylor RD, Thompson J, Torng W, Underkoffler C, von Rechenberg M, Walsh RT, Watson I, Wilson DJ, Wolf E, Yadav M, Yazdi AK, Zhang J, Zhang Y, Santhakumar V, Edwards AM, Barsyte-Lovejoy D, Schapira M, Brown PJ, Halabelian L, Arrowsmith CH. J Med Chem. 2025 Jan 23;68(2):1092-1112. doi: 10.1021/acs.jmedchem.4c02010. Epub 2024 Nov 4. PubMed 39495097.
Backbone
  Vector backbone: pNLF1-N
  Backbone manufacturer: Promega
  Vector type: Mammalian Expression
  Selectable markers: Hygromycin
Growth in bacteria
  Bacterial resistance: Ampicillin, 100 μg/mL
  Growth temperature: 37°C
  Growth strain: DH5alpha
  Copy number: High Copy
Gene/Insert
  Gene/Insert name: CCNE1:M1-A410
  Species: H. sapiens (human)
  Insert size (bp): 1230
  Mutation: wild type
  Entrez Gene: CCNE1 (a.k.a. CCNE, pCCNE1)
  Promoter: CMV
  Tag / fusion protein: NanoLuc luciferase (N terminal on insert)
  Cloning method: Ligation Independent Cloning
  Sequencing primers: 5′ gtaaccatcaacggagtgac; 3′ tatcatgtctgctcgaagc
Resource information
  A portion of this plasmid was derived from a plasmid made by: Mammalian Gene Collection (BC035498.2)
Terms and licenses: Academic/Nonprofit Terms; Industry Terms: Not Available to Industry
Depositor comments: 5' Cloning Site: EcoR1 (not destroyed), 3' Cloning Site: EcoRV (not destroyed). N terminal tag: mvftledfvgdwrqtagynldqvleqggvsslfqnlgvsvtpiqrivlsgenglkidihviipyeglsgdqmgqiekifkvvypvddhhfkvilhygtlvidgvtpnmidyfgrpyegiavfdgkkitvtgtlwngnkiiderlinpdgsllfrvtingvtgwrlcerilagssgaiasef.
How to cite: pNLF1-N_CCNE1:1-410 was a gift from Cheryl Arrowsmith (Addgene plasmid # 211022 ; http://n2t.net/addgene:211022 ; RRID:Addgene_211022)
