[The description below was written by a language model from this plasmid's Addgene catalogue record and pLannotate feature annotations shown in this document.]
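Description:
pNLF1-N_CCNE1:1-410 is a mammalian expression plasmid of about 7.1 kb built on Promega's pNLF1-N backbone, which is designed for making N-terminal NanoLuc luciferase fusions. It is propagated in E. coli as a high-copy plasmid through a ColE1/pUC-type origin with ampicillin selection (AmpR under its own bla promoter). A ColE1 cer site is also present, which helps keep the plasmid monomeric. For selection in mammalian cells, the backbone carries a hygromycin phosphotransferase (hph) gene driven by the SV40 enhancer/early promoter and followed by a synthetic poly(A) signal.

The expression cassette uses the CMV immediate-early enhancer and promoter, followed by a chimeric β-globin/immunoglobulin intron that generally improves mRNA processing and expression. A T7 promoter sits just upstream of the coding region and would allow in vitro transcription. The open reading frame begins with human codon-optimised NanoLuc, joined through a short linker to wild-type, full-length human cyclin E1 (CCNE1, residues M1–A410, 1,230 bp), a regulator of the G1/S cell-cycle transition. The insert was derived from a Mammalian Gene Collection clone and introduced by ligation-independent cloning. An SV40 poly(A) signal is annotated downstream of the cassette. Several short annotated fragments (SET1, T7 terminator, large T antigen, M13 ori, bom, tnpA) are probably partial sequence matches or backbone remnants rather than functional parts.

The stated purpose is mammalian expression of NanoLuc-tagged CCNE1. Such fusions typically serve as luminescent donors in bioluminescence-based assays such as NanoBRET, although the record does not name a specific assay. The associated publication concerns the ligandability of WD40 repeat-containing proteins.
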