Features (pLannotate 1.2.2; 20 found; start..end, strand, type, name):
    140..517     +  enhancer       CMV enhancer: human cytomegalovirus immediate early enhancer
    519..718     +  promoter       CMV promoter: human cytomegalovirus (CMV) immediate early promoter
    857..989     +  intron         chimeric intron: chimera between introns from human β-globin and immunoglobulin heavy chain genes
   1033..1051    +  promoter       T7 promoter: promoter for bacteriophage T7 RNA polymerase
   1065..1577    +  CDS            Nluc: NanoLuc® luciferase human codon-optimized
   1608..2837    +  CDS            CCNE1: CCNE1_HUMAN - Also known as CCNE. Experimental evidence at protein level: Swiss-Prot protein existence level 1. Essential for the control of the cell cycle at the G1/S (start) transition. From Homo sapiens (Human).
   2887..2912    +  CDS            SET1 (fragment): solubility-enhancement tag derived from T7 phage gene 10B
   2920..2936    +  terminator     T7 terminator (fragment): transcription terminator for bacteriophage T7 RNA polymerase
   2956..3077    -  polyA_signal   SV40 poly(A) signal: SV40 polyadenylation signal
   3100..3168    -  CDS            large T antigen (fragment): large T antigen from SV40 (simian virus 40)
   3173..3205    +  rep_origin     M13 ori (fragment): M13 bacteriophage origin of replication; arrow indicates direction of (+) strand synthesis
   3206..3257    -  misc_feature   bom (fragment): basis of mobility region from pBR322
   3322..3679    +  promoter       SV40 promoter: SV40 enhancer and early promoter
   3710..4732    +  CDS            hph: KHYB_ECOLX - Experimental evidence at protein level: Swiss-Prot protein existence level 1. The aminoglycoside phosphotransferases achieve inactivation of their antibiotic substrates by phosphorylation. Only phosphorylates hygromycin and closely related compounds such as demethyl analogs and destomycin. From Escherichia coli.
   4771..4819    +  polyA_signal   poly(A) signal: synthetic polyadenylation signal
   4840..4932    -  CDS            tnpA (fragment): TN5P_ECOLX - Also known as tnp. Experimental evidence at protein level: Swiss-Prot protein existence level 1. Mediates transposition of transposon Tn5 by a 'cut and paste' mechanism. First, the monomeric transposase binds the 19 bp inverted DNA repeats flanking the transposon. Then, dimerization of the DNA- bound transposase creates a synaptic DNA complex. After nicking of the first DNA strand, excision of the transposon proceeds through a series of intermediates. The transposase then mediates the insertion of the transposon at a new site by strand transfer. The activity of the wild- type tran
   4975..5079    +  promoter       AmpR promoter: bla
   5080..5940    +  CDS            AmpR: β-lactamase; bla; confers resistance to ampicillin, carbenicillin, and related antibiotics
   6098..6686    -  rep_origin     ori: high-copy-number ColE1/pMB1/pBR322/pUC origin of replication
   6802..7085    +  misc_feature   cer region: ColE1-derived recombination site that helps to maintain plasmids as monomers
>Addgene plasmid #211022 | pNLF1-N_CCNE1:1-410 | addgene full sequence | sequence record 423360 | Addgene NGS Result
TCAATATTGGCCATTAGCCATATTATTCATTGGTTATATAGCATAAATCAATATTGGCTATTGGCCATTG
CATACGTTGTATCTATATCATAATATGTACATTTATATTGGCTCATGTCCAATATGACCGCCATGTTGGC
ATTGATTATTGACTAGTTATTAATAGTAATCAATTACGGGGTCATTAGTTCATAGCCCATATATGGAGTT
CCGCGTTACATAACTTACGGTAAATGGCCCGCCTGGCTGACCGCCCAACGACCCCCGCCCATTGACGTCA
ATAATGACGTATGTTCCCATAGTAACGCCAATAGGGACTTTCCATTGACGTCAATGGGTGGAGTATTTAC
GGTAAACTGCCCACTTGGCAGTACATCAAGTGTATCATATGCCAAGTCCGCCCCCTATTGACGTCAATGA
CGGTAAATGGCCCGCCTGGCATTATGCCCAGTACATGACCTTACGGGACTTTCCTACTTGGCAGTACATC
TACGTATTAGTCATCGCTATTACCATGGTGATGCGGTTTTGGCAGTACACCAATGGGCGTGGATAGCGGT
TTGACTCACGGGGATTTCCAAGTCTCCACCCCATTGACGTCAATGGGAGTTTGTTTTGGCACCAAAATCA
ACGGGACTTTCCAAAATGTCGTAATAACCCCGCCCCGTTGACGCAAATGGGCGGTAGGCGTGTACGGTGG
GAGGTCTATATAAGCAGAGCTGGTTTAGTGAACCGTCAGATCACTAGAAGCTTTATTGCGGTAGTTTATC
ACAGTTAAATTGCTAACGCAGTCAGTGCTTCTGACACAACAGTCTCGAACTTAAGCTGCAGAAGTTGGTC
GTGAGGCACTGGGCAGGTAAGTATCAAGGTTACAAGACAGGTTTAAGGAGACCAATAGAAACTGGGCTTG
TCGAGACAGAGAAGACTCTTGCGTTTCTGATAGGCACCTATTGGTCTTACTGACATCCACTTTGCCTTTC
TCTCCACAGGTGTCCACTCCCAGTTCAATTACAGCTCTTAAGGCTAGAGTATTAATACGACTCACTATAG
GGCTAGCGCTCACCATGGTCTTCACACTCGAAGATTTCGTTGGGGACTGGCGACAGACAGCCGGCTACAA
CCTGGACCAAGTCCTTGAACAGGGAGGTGTGTCCAGTTTGTTTCAGAATCTCGGGGTGTCCGTAACTCCG
ATCCAAAGGATTGTCCTGAGCGGTGAAAATGGGCTGAAGATCGACATCCATGTCATCATCCCGTATGAAG
GTCTGAGCGGCGACCAAATGGGCCAGATCGAAAAAATTTTTAAGGTGGTGTACCCTGTGGATGATCATCA
CTTTAAGGTGATCCTGCACTATGGCACACTGGTAATCGACGGGGTTACGCCGAACATGATCGACTATTTC
GGACGGCCGTATGAAGGCATCGCCGTGTTCGACGGCAAAAAGATCACTGTAACAGGGACCCTGTGGAACG
GCAACAAAATTATCGACGAGCGCCTGATCAACCCCGACGGCTCCCTGCTGTTCCGAGTAACCATCAACGG
AGTGACCGGCTGGCGGCTGTGCGAACGCATTCTGGCGGGCTCGAGCGGCGCGATCGCTTCCGAATTCATG
CCGAGGGAGCGCAGGGAGCGGGATGCGAAGGAGCGGGACACCATGAAGGAGGACGGCGGCGCGGAGTTCT
CGGCTCGCTCCAGGAAGAGGAAGGCAAACGTGACCGTTTTTTTGCAGGATCCAGATGAAGAAATGGCCAA
AATCGACAGGACGGCGAGGGACCAGTGTGGGAGCCAGCCTTGGGACAATAATGCAGTCTGTGCAGACCCC
TGCTCCCTGATCCCCACACCTGACAAAGAAGATGATGACCGGGTTTACCCAAACTCAACGTGCAAGCCTC
GGATTATTGCACCATCCAGAGGCTCCCCGCTGCCTGTACTGAGCTGGGCAAATAGAGAGGAAGTCTGGAA
AATCATGTTAAACAAGGAAAAGACATACTTAAGGGATCAGCACTTTCTTGAGCAACACCCTCTTCTGCAG
CCAAAAATGCGAGCAATTCTTCTGGATTGGTTAATGGAGGTGTGTGAAGTCTATAAACTTCACAGGGAGA
CCTTTTACTTGGCACAAGATTTCTTTGACCGGTATATGGCGACACAAGAAAATGTTGTAAAAACTCTTTT
ACAGCTTATTGGGATTTCATCTTTATTTATTGCAGCCAAACTTGAGGAAATCTATCCTCCAAAGTTGCAC
CAGTTTGCGTATGTGACAGATGGAGCTTGTTCAGGAGATGAAATTCTCACCATGGAATTAATGATTATGA
AGGCCCTTAAGTGGCGTTTAAGTCCCCTGACTATTGTGTCCTGGCTGAATGTATACATGCAGGTTGCATA
TCTAAATGACTTACATGAAGTGCTACTGCCGCAGTATCCCCAGCAAATCTTTATACAGATTGCAGAGCTG
TTGGATCTCTGTGTCCTGGATGTTGACTGCCTTGAATTTCCTTATGGTATACTTGCTGCTTCGGCCTTGT
ATCATTTCTCGTCATCTGAATTGATGCAAAAGGTTTCAGGGTATCAGTGGTGCGACATAGAGAACTGTGT
CAAGTGGATGGTTCCATTTGCCATGGTTATAAGGGAGACGGGGAGCTCAAAACTGAAGCACTTCAGGGGC
GTCGCTGATGAAGATGCACACAACATACAGACCCACAGAGACAGCTTGGATTTGCTGGACAAAGCCCGAG
CAAAGAAAGCCATGTTGTCTGAACAAAATAGGGCTTCTCCTCTCCCCAGTGGGCTCCTCACCCCGCCACA
GAGCGGTAAGAAGCAGAGCAGCGGGCCGGAAATGGCGTGAGATATCTAGATTTGGGCCCAATTCCTGCAG
GATTTTGCGGCCGCTTGCTGAGTTGGCTGCTGCCACCGCTGAGCAATAACTAGCATAACCCCTTGGCCGC
TTCGAGCAGACATGATAAGATACATTGATGAGTTTGGACAAACCACAACTAGAATGCAGTGAAAAAAATG
CTTTATTTGTGAAATTTGTGATGCTATTGCTTTATTTGTAACCATTATAAGCTGCAATAAACAAGTTAAC
AACAACAATTGCATTCATTTTATGTTTCAGGTTCAGGGGGAGATGTGGGAGGTTTTTTTAAGCAAGTAAA
ACCTCTACAAATGTGGTAAAATCGAATTTTAACAAAATATTAACGCTTACAATTTCCTGATGCGGTATTT
TCTCCTTACGCATCTGTGCGGTATTTCACACCGCATACGCGGATCTGCGCAGCACCATGGCCTGAAATAA
CCTCTGAAAGAGGAACTTGGTTAGGTACCTTCTGAGGCGGAAAGAACCAGCTGTGGAATGTGTGTCAGTT
AGGGTGTGGAAAGTCCCCAGGCTCCCCAGCAGGCAGAAGTATGCAAAGCATGCATCTCAATTAGTCAGCA
ACCAGGTGTGGAAAGTCCCCAGGCTCCCCAGCAGGCAGAAGTATGCAAAGCATGCATCTCAATTAGTCAG
CAACCATAGTCCCGCCCCTAACTCCGCCCATCCCGCCCCTAACTCCGCCCAGTTCCGCCCATTCTCCGCC
CCATGGCTGACTAATTTTTTTTATTTATGCAGAGGCCGAGGCCGCCTCGGCCTCTGAGCTATTCCAGAAG
TAGTGAGGAGGCTTTTTTGGAGGCCTAGGCTTTTGCAAAAAGCTCGATTCTTCTGACACTAGCGCCACCA
TGAAGAAGCCCGAACTCACCGCTACCAGCGTTGAAAAATTTCTCATCGAGAAGTTCGACAGTGTGAGCGA
CCTGATGCAGTTGTCGGAGGGCGAAGAGAGCCGAGCCTTCAGCTTCGATGTCGGCGGACGCGGCTATGTA
CTGCGGGTGAATAGCTGCGCTGATGGCTTCTACAAAGACCGCTACGTGTACCGCCACTTCGCCAGCGCTG
CACTACCCATCCCCGAAGTGTTGGACATCGGCGAGTTCAGCGAGAGCCTGACATACTGCATCAGTAGACG
CGCCCAAGGCGTTACTCTCCAAGACCTCCCCGAAACAGAGCTGCCTGCTGTGTTACAGCCTGTCGCCGAA
GCTATGGATGCTATTGCCGCCGCCGACCTCAGTCAAACCAGCGGCTTCGGCCCATTCGGGCCCCAAGGCA
TCGGCCAGTACACAACCTGGCGGGATTTCATTTGCGCCATTGCTGATCCCCATGTCTACCACTGGCAGAC
CGTGATGGACGACACCGTGTCCGCCAGCGTAGCTCAAGCCCTGGACGAACTGATGCTGTGGGCCGAAGAC
TGTCCCGAGGTGCGCCACCTCGTCCATGCCGACTTCGGCAGCAACAACGTCCTGACCGACAACGGCCGCA
TCACCGCCGTAATCGACTGGTCCGAAGCTATGTTCGGGGACAGTCAGTACGAGGTGGCCAACATCTTCTT
CTGGCGGCCCTGGCTGGCTTGCATGGAGCAGCAGACTCGCTACTTCGAGCGCCGGCATCCCGAGCTGGCC
GGCAGCCCTCGTCTGCGAGCCTACATGCTGCGCATCGGCCTGGATCAGCTCTACCAGAGCCTCGTGGACG
GCAACTTCGACGATGCTGCCTGGGCTCAAGGCCGCTGCGATGCCATCGTCCGCAGCGGGGCCGGCACCGT
CGGTCGCACACAAATCGCTCGCCGGAGCGCAGCCGTATGGACCGACGGCTGCGTCGAGGTGCTGGCCGAC
AGCGGCAACCGCCGGCCCAGTACACGACCGCGCGCTAAGGAGGTAGGTCGAGTTTAGACTCTAGCCATCA
CGATGGCCGCAATAAAATATCTTTATTTTCATTACATCTGTGTGTTGGTTTTTTGTGTGAATCGATAGCG
ATAAGGATCCTCTTTGCGCTTGCGTTTTCCCTTGTCCAGATAGCCCAGTAGCTGACATTCATCCGGGGTC
AGCACCGTTTCTGCGGACTGGCTTTCTACGTAATGGTTTCTTAGACGTCAGGTGGCACTTTTCGGGGAAA
TGTGCGCGGAACCCCTATTTGTTTATTTTTCTAAATACATTCAAATATGTATCCGCTCATGAGACAATAA
CCCTGATAAATGCTTCAATAATATTGAAAAAGGAAGAGTATGAGTATTCAACATTTCCGTGTCGCCCTTA
TTCCCTTTTTTGCGGCATTTTGCCTTCCTGTTTTTGCTCACCCAGAAACGCTGGTGAAAGTAAAAGATGC
TGAAGATCAGTTGGGTGCACGAGTGGGTTACATCGAACTGGATCTCAACAGCGGTAAGATCCTTGAGAGT
TTTCGCCCCGAAGAACGTTTTCCAATGATGAGCACTTTCAAAGTTCTGCTATGTGGCGCGGTATTATCCC
GTATTGACGCCGGGCAAGAGCAACTCGGTCGCCGCATACACTATTCTCAGAATGACTTGGTTGAGTACTC
ACCAGTCACAGAAAAGCATCTTACGGATGGCATGACAGTAAGAGAATTATGCAGTGCTGCCATAACCATG
AGTGATAACACTGCGGCCAACTTACTTCTGACAACTATCGGAGGACCGAAGGAGCTAACCGCTTTTTTGC
ACAACATGGGGGATCATGTAACTCGCCTTGATCGTTGGGAACCGGAGCTGAATGAAGCCATACCAAACGA
CGAGCGTGACACCACGATGCCTGTAGCAATGGCAACAACGTTGCGCAAACTATTAACTGGCGAACTACTT
ACTCTAGCTTCCCGGCAACAATTAATAGACTGGATGGAGGCGGATAAAGTTGCAGGACCACTTCTGCGCT
CGGCCCTTCCGGCTGGCTGGTTTATTGCTGATAAATCTGGAGCCGGTGAGCGTGGGTCTCGCGGTATCAT
TGCAGCACTGGGGCCAGATGGTAAGCCCTCCCGTATCGTAGTTATCTACACGACGGGGAGTCAGGCAACT
ATGGATGAACGAAATAGACAGATCGCTGAGATAGGTGCCTCACTGATTAAGCATTGGTAATTCGAAATGA
CCGACCAAGCGACGCCCAACCGGTATCAGCTCACTCAAAGGCGGTAATACGGTTATCCACAGAATCAGGG
GATAACGCAGGAAAGAACATGTGAGCAAAAGGCCAGCAAAAGGCCAGGAACCGTAAAAAGGCCGCGTTGC
TGGCGTTTTTCCATAGGCTCCGCCCCCCTGACGAGCATCACAAAAATCGACGCTCAAGTCAGAGGTGGCG
AAACCCGACAGGACTATAAAGATACCAGGCGTTTCCCCCTGGAAGCTCCCTCGTGCGCTCTCCTGTTCCG
ACCCTGCCGCTTACCGGATACCTGTCCGCCTTTCTCCCTTCGGGAAGCGTGGCGCTTTCTCATAGCTCAC
GCTGTAGGTATCTCAGTTCGGTGTAGGTCGTTCGCTCCAAGCTGGGCTGTGTGCACGAACCCCCCGTTCA
GCCCGACCGCTGCGCCTTATCCGGTAACTATCGTCTTGAGTCCAACCCGGTAAGACACGACTTATCGCCA
CTGGCAGCAGCCACTGGTAACAGGATTAGCAGAGCGAGGTATGTAGGCGGTGCTACAGAGTTCTTGAAGT
GGTGGCCTAACTACGGCTACACTAGAAGGACAGTATTTGGTATCTGCGCTCTGCTGAAGCCAGTTACCTT
CGGAAAAAGAGTTGGTAGCTCTTGATCCGGCAAACAAACCACCGCTGGTAGCGGTGGTTTTTTTGTTTGC
AAGCAGCAGATTACGCGCAGAAAAAAAGGATTTCAAGAAGATCCTTTGATCTTTTCTACGGGGTCTGACG
CTCAGTGGAACGAAAACTCACGTTAAGGGATTTTGGTCATGAGATTATCAAAAAGGATCTTCACCTAGAT
CCTTTTATAGTCCGGAAATACAGGAACGCACGCTGGATGGCCCTTCGCTGGGATGGTGAAACCATGAAAA
ATGGCAGCTTCAGTGGATTAAGTGGGGGTAATGTGGCCTGTACCCTCTGGTTGCATAGGTATTCATACGG
TTAAAATTTATCAGGCGCGATTGCGGCAGTTTTTCGGGTGGTTTGTTGCCATTTTTACCTGTCTGCTGCC
GTGATCGCGCTGAACGCGTTTTAGCGGTGCGTACAATTAAGGGATTATGGTAAATCCACTTACTGTCTGC
CCTCGTAGCCATCGAGATAAACCGCAGTACTCCGGCCACGATGCGTCCGGCGTAGAGGATCGAGATCT
