>Addgene plasmid #211022 | pNLF1-N_CCNE1:1-410 | depositor partial sequence | sequence record 411524 | Insert sequence
ATGCCGAGGGAGCGCAGGGAGCGGGATGCGAAGGAGCGGGACACCATGAAGGAGGACGGCGGCGCGGAGT
TCTCGGCTCGCTCCAGGAAGAGGAAGGCAAACGTGACCGTTTTTTTGCAGGATCCAGATGAAGAAATGGC
CAAAATCGACAGGACGGCGAGGGACCAGTGTGGGAGCCAGCCTTGGGACAATAATGCAGTCTGTGCAGAC
CCCTGCTCCCTGATCCCCACACCTGACAAAGAAGATGATGACCGGGTTTACCCAAACTCAACGTGCAAGC
CTCGGATTATTGCACCATCCAGAGGCTCCCCGCTGCCTGTACTGAGCTGGGCAAATAGAGAGGAAGTCTG
GAAAATCATGTTAAACAAGGAAAAGACATACTTAAGGGATCAGCACTTTCTTGAGCAACACCCTCTTCTG
CAGCCAAAAATGCGAGCAATTCTTCTGGATTGGTTAATGGAGGTGTGTGAAGTCTATAAACTTCACAGGG
AGACCTTTTACTTGGCACAAGATTTCTTTGACCGGTATATGGCGACACAAGAAAATGTTGTAAAAACTCT
TTTACAGCTTATTGGGATTTCATCTTTATTTATTGCAGCCAAACTTGAGGAAATCTATCCTCCAAAGTTG
CACCAGTTTGCGTATGTGACAGATGGAGCTTGTTCAGGAGATGAAATTCTCACCATGGAATTAATGATTA
TGAAGGCCCTTAAGTGGCGTTTAAGTCCCCTGACTATTGTGTCCTGGCTGAATGTATACATGCAGGTTGC
ATATCTAAATGACTTACATGAAGTGCTACTGCCGCAGTATCCCCAGCAAATCTTTATACAGATTGCAGAG
CTGTTGGATCTCTGTGTCCTGGATGTTGACTGCCTTGAATTTCCTTATGGTATACTTGCTGCTTCGGCCT
TGTATCATTTCTCGTCATCTGAATTGATGCAAAAGGTTTCAGGGTATCAGTGGTGCGACATAGAGAACTG
TGTCAAGTGGATGGTTCCATTTGCCATGGTTATAAGGGAGACGGGGAGCTCAAAACTGAAGCACTTCAGG
GGCGTCGCTGATGAAGATGCACACAACATACAGACCCACAGAGACAGCTTGGATTTGCTGGACAAAGCCC
GAGCAAAGAAAGCCATGTTGTCTGAACAAAATAGGGCTTCTCCTCTCCCCAGTGGGCTCCTCACCCCGCC
ACAGAGCGGTAAGAAGCAGAGCAGCGGGCCGGAAATGGCG
